>Addgene plasmid #143454 | TFORF0957 | addgene full sequence | sequence record 353622 | Addgene NGS Result
GGCTCCGGTGCCCGTCAGTGGGCAGAGCGCACATCGCCCACAGTCCCCGAGAAGTTGGGGGGAGGGGTCG
GCAATTGAACCGGTGCCTAGAGAAGGTGGCGCGGGGTAAACTGGGAAAGTGATGTCGTGTACTGGCTCCG
CCTTTTTCCCGAGGGTGGGGGAGAACCGTATATAAGTGCAGTAGTCGCCGTGAACGTTCTTTTTCGCAAC
GGGTTTGCCGCCAGAACACAGGTAAGTGCCGTGTGTGGTTCCCGCGGGCCTGGCCTCTTTACGGGTTATG
GCCCTTGCGTGCCTTGAATTACTTCCACCTGGCTGCAGTACGTGATTCTTGATCCCGAGCTTCGGGTTGG
AAGTGGGTGGGAGAGTTCGAGGCCTTGCGCTTAAGGAGCCCCTTCGCCTCGTGCTTGAGTTGAGGCCTGG
CCTGGGCGCTGGGGCCGCCGCGTGCGAATCTGGTGGCACCTTCGCGCCTGTCTCGCTGCTTTCGATAAGT
CTCTAGCCATTTAAAATTTTTGATGACCTGCTGCGACGCTTTTTTTCTGGCAAGATAGTCTTGTAAATGC
GGGCCAAGATCTGCACACTGGTATTTCGGTTTTTGGGGCCGCGGGCGGCGACGGGGCCCGTGCGTCCCAG
CGCACATGTTCGGCGAGGCGGGGCCTGCGAGCGCGGCCACCGAGAATCGGACGGGGGTAGTCTCAAGCTG
GCCGGCCTGCTCTGGTGCCTGGCCTCGCGCCGCCGTGTATCGCCCCGCCCTGGGCGGCAAGGCTGGCCCG
GTCGGCACCAGTTGCGTGAGCGGAAAGATGGCCGCTTCCCGGCCCTGCTGCAGGGAGCTCAAAATGGAGG
ACGCGGCGCTCGGGAGAGCGGGCGGGTGAGTCACCCACACAAAGGAAAAGGGCCTTTCCGTCCTCAGCCG
TCGCTTCATGTGACTCCACGGAGTACCGGGCGCCGTCCAGGCACCTCGATTAGTTCTCGAGCTTTTGGAG
TACGTCGTCTTTAGGTTGGGGGGAGGGGTTTTATGCGATGGAGTTTCCCCACACTGAGTGGGTGGAGACT
GAAGTTAGGCCAGCTTGGCACTTGATGTAATTCTCCTTGGAATTTGCCCTTTTTGAGTTTGGATCTTGGT
TCATTCTCAAGCCTCAGACAGTGGTTCAAAGTTTTTTTCTTCCATTTCAGGTGTCGTGAGGCTAGCACCG
CCACCATGGAGTCCCCAAGAGGGTGGACCCTGCAGGTGGCCCCAGAGGAAGGCCAGGTCCTCTGCAATGT
GAAGACTGCCACGAGGGGCCTCTCTGAGGGGGCTGTGTCTGGAGGCTGGGGGGCCTGGGAAAACTCCACG
GAGGTTCCGAGGGAGGCAGGGGACGGCCAGCGGCAGCAAGCCACACTGGGGGCGGCGGACGAACAGGGAG
GCCCCGGCAGGGAGCTGGGCCCCGCAGACGGTGGGCGGGACGGGGCTGGGCCCAGGAGCGAGCCTGCAGA
CCGGGCGTTGCGCCCTTCGCCTCTCCCAGAGGAGCCGGGCTGCCGGTGCGGGGAGTGCGGCAAGGCGTTC
AGCCAGGGCTCTTACTTGCTGCAGCATCGGCGCGTGCACACAGGCGAGAAGCCGTACACGTGCCCCGAGT
GCGGCAAGGCCTTCGCCTGGAGCTCCAACCTCAGCCAGCACCAGCGCATCCACAGCGGCGAGAAGCCCTA
CGCTTGCAGGGAGTGCGGCAAGGCCTTCCGCGCGCACTCGCAGCTCATCCACCACCAGGAGACACACAGC
GGCCTGAAGCCCTTCCGCTGCCCGGACTGCGGCAAGTCCTTCGGCCGAAGCACCACGCTGGTGCAGCACC
GACGCACGCACACGGGCGAGAAGCCCTACGAGTGCCCGGAGTGCGGCAAGGCCTTCAGCTGGAACTCCAA
TTTCCTGGAGCACCGGCGCGTGCACACGGGCGCGCGGCCGCACGCCTGCCGGGACTGTGGCAAGGCCTTC
AGCCAGAGCTCCAACCTGGCCGAGCACCTGAAGATCCACGCGGGCGCACGGCCACACGCCTGTCCCGACT
GCGGCAAGGCCTTCGTGCGTGTGGCGGGGCTGCGGCAGCACCGGCGCACGCACAGCAGCGAGAAGCCCTT
CCCCTGCGCCGAGTGCGGAAAGGCTTTCCGCGAGAGCTCGCAGCTCCTGCAGCACCAGCGCACGCACACT
GGTGAGCGGCCCTTCGAGTGCGCCGAGTGCGGCCAGGCTTTCGTCATGGGCTCCTACCTGGCGGAGCACC
GGCGCGTGCACACGGGCGAGAAGCCTCATGCGTGCGCCCAGTGCGGCAAGGCCTTCAGCCAGCGCTCCAA
CCTACTGAGCCACCGGCGCACGCACTCGGGCGCCAAGCCCTTCGCCTGCGCCGACTGCGGCAAGGCCTTC
CGCGGCAGTTCCGGCCTGGCGCACCACCGGCTTTCGCACACGGGAGAGCGACCCTTCGCCTGCGCAGAAT
GCGGCAAGGCCTTCCGCGGCAGCTCCGAGCTGCGCCAGCACCAGCGCCTGCACTCTGGCGAGAGGCCGTT
CGTCTGCGCCCACTGCAGCAAGGCCTTCGTGCGCAAGTCGGAGCTCTTAAGCCACCGGCGCACGCACACG
GGCGAGAGGCCCTACGCTTGCGGCGAGTGCGGGAAGCCTTTCAGCCACCGTTGCAACCTCAACGAGCACC
AGAAGCGGCACGGGGGCCGCGCTGCGCCCTAGTAATGAACTAGTCCGTAACTTGAAAGTATTTCGATTTC
TTGGCTTTATATATCTTGTGGAAAGGACGAGACATTTGGCGCCGCCATGTAGTAACGCGTTAAGTCGACA
ATCAACCTCTGGATTACAAAATTTGTGAAAGATTGACTGGTATTCTTAACTATGTTGCTCCTTTTACGCT
ATGTGGATACGCTGCTTTAATGCCTTTGTATCATGCTATTGCTTCCCGTATGGCTTTCATTTTCTCCTCC
TTGTATAAATCCTGGTTGCTGTCTCTTTATGAGGAGTTGTGGCCCGTTGTCAGGCAACGTGGCGTGGTGT
GCACTGTGTTTGCTGACGCAACCCCCACTGGTTGGGGCATTGCCACCACCTGTCAGCTCCTTTCCGGGAC
TTTCGCTTTCCCCCTCCCTATTGCCACGGCGGAACTCATCGCCGCCTGCCTTGCCCGCTGCTGGACAGGG
GCTCGGCTGTTGGGCACTGACAATTCCGTGGTGTTGTCGGGGAAATCATCGTCCTTTCCTTGGCTGCTCG
CCTGTGTTGCCACCTGGATTCTGCGCGGGACGTCCTTCTGCTACGTCCCTTCGGCCCTCAATCCAGCGGA
CCTTCCTTCCCGCGGCCTGCTGCCGGCTCTGCGGCCTCTTCCGCGTCTTCGCCTTCGCCCTCAGACGAGT
CGGATCTCCCTTTGGGCCGCCTCCCCGCGTCGACTTTAAGACCAATGACTTACAAGGCAGCTGTAGATCT
TAGCCACTTTTTAAAAGAAAAGGGGGGACTGGAAGGGCTAATTCACTCCCAACGAAGACAAGATCTGCTT
TTTGCTTGTACTGGGTCTCTCTGGTTAGACCAGATCTGAGCCTGGGAGCTCTCTGGCTAACTAGGGAACC
CACTGCTTAAGCCTCAATAAAGCTTGCCTTGAGTGCTTCAAGTAGTGTGTGCCCGTCTGTTGTGTGACTC
TGGTAACTAGAGATCCCTCAGACCCTTTTAGTCAGTGTGGAAAATCTCTAGCAGTACGTATAGTAGTTCA
TGTCATCTTATTATTCAGTATTTATAACTTGCAAAGAAATGAATATCAGAGAGTGAGAGGAACTTGTTTA
TTGCAGCTTATAATGGTTACAAATAAAGCAATAGCATCACAAATTTCACAAATAAAGCATTTTTTTCACT
GCATTCTAGTTGTGGTTTGTCCAAACTCATCAATGTATCTTATCATGTCTGGCTCTAGCTATCCCGCCCC
TAACTCCGCCCATCCCGCCCCTAACTCCGCCCAGTTCCGCCCATTCTCCGCCCCATGGCTGACTAATTTT
TTTTATTTATGCAGAGGCCGAGGCCGCCTCGGCCTCTGAGCTATTCCAGAAGTAGTGAGGAGGCTTTTTT
GGAGGCCTAGGGACGTACCCAATTCGCCCTATAGTGAGTCGTATTACGCGCGCTCACTGGCCGTCGTTTT
ACAACGTCGTGACTGGGAAAACCCTGGCGTTACCCAACTTAATCGCCTTGCAGCACATCCCCCTTTCGCC
AGCTGGCGTAATAGCGAAGAGGCCCGCACCGATCGCCCTTCCCAACAGTTGCGCAGCCTGAATGGCGAAT
GGG
[124 nt withheld, positions 4274-4397]
C
[91 nt withheld, positions 4399-4489]
A
[49 nt withheld, positions 4491-4539]
CCTTTGACGTTGGAGTCCACGTTCTTT
[37 nt withheld, positions 4567-4603]
ACCCTATCTCGGTCTATTCTTTTGATTTATAAGGGATTTTGCCGATTTCGGCCTATTGGTTAAAAAATGA
GCTGATTTAACAAAAATTTAACGCGAATTTTAACAAAATATTAACGCTTACAATTTAGGTGGCACTTTTC
GGGGAAATGTGCGCGGAACCCCTATTTGTTTATTTTTCTAAATACATTCAAATATGTATCCGCTCATGAG
ACAATAACCCTGATAAATGCTTCAATAATATTGAAAAAGGAAGAGTATGAGTATTCAACATTTCCGTGTC
GCCCTTATTCCCTTTTTTGCGGCATTTTGCCTTCCTGTTTTTGCTCACCCAGAAACGCTGGTGAAAGTAA
AAGATGCTGAAGATCAGTTGGGTGCACGAGTGGGTTACATCGAACTGGATCTCAACAGCGGTAAGATCCT
TGAGAGTTTTCGCCCCGAAGAACGTTTTCCAATGATGAGCACTTTTAAAGTTCTGCTATGTGGCGCGGTA
TTATCCCGTATTGACGCCGGGCAAGAGCAACTCGGTCGCCGCATACACTATTCTCAGAATGACTTGGTTG
AGTACTCACCAGTCACAGAAAAGCATCTTACGGATGGCATGACAGTAAGAGAATTATGCAGTGCTGCCAT
AACCATGAGTGATAACACTGCGGCCAACTTACTTCTGACAACGATCGGAGGACCGAAGGAGCTAACCGCT
TTTTTGCACAACATGGGGGATCATGTAACTCGCCTTGATCGTTGGGAACCGGAGCTGAATGAAGCCATAC
CAAACGACGAGCGTGACACCACGATGCCTGTAGCAATGGCAACAACGTTGCGCAAACTATTAACTGGCGA
ACTACTTACTCTAGCTTCCCGGCAACAATTAATAGACTGGATGGAGGCGGATAAAGTTGCAGGACCACTT
CTGCGCTCGGCCCTTCCGGCTGGCTGGTTTATTGCTGATAAATCTGGAGCCGGTGAGCGTGGGTCTCGCG
GTATCATTGCAGCACTGGGGCCAGATGGTAAGCCCTCCCGTATCGTAGTTATCTACACGACGGGGAGTCA
GGCAACTATGGATGAACGAAATAGACAGATCGCTGAGATAGGTGCCTCACTGATTAAGCATTGGTAACTG
TCAGACCAAGTTTACTCATATATACTTTAGATTGATTTAAAACTTCATTTTTAATTTAAAAGGATCTAGG
TGAAGATCCTTTTTGATAATCTCATGACCAAAATCCCTTAACGTGAGTTTTCGTTCCACTGAGCGTCAGA
CCCCGTAGAAAAGATCAAAGGATCTTCTTGAGATCCTTTTTTTCTGCGCGTAATCTGCTGCTTGCAAACA
AAAAAACCACCGCTACCAGCGGTGGTTTGTTTGCCGGATCAAGAGCTACCAACTCTTTTTCCGAAGGTAA
CTGGCTTCAGCAGAGCGCAGATACCAAATACTGTTCTTCTAGTGTAGCCGTAGTTAGGCCACCACTTCAA
GAACTCTGTAGCACCGCCTACATACCTCGCTCTGCTAATCCTGTTACCAGTGGCTGCTGCCAGTGGCGAT
AAGTCGTGTCTTACCGGGTTGGACTCAAGACGATAGTTACCGGATAAGGCGCAGCGGTCGGGCTGAACGG
GGGGTTCGTGCACACAGCCCAGCTTGGAGCGAACGACCTACACCGAACTGAGATACCTACAGCGTGAGCT
ATGAGAAAGCGCCACGCTTCCCGAAGGGAGAAAGGCGGACAGGTATCCGGTAAGCGGCAGGGTCGGAACA
GGAGAGCGCACGAGGGAGCTTCCAGGGGGAAACGCCTGGTATCTTTATAGTCCTGTCGGGTTTCGCCACC
TCTGACTTGAGCGTCGATTTTTGTGATGCTCGTCAGGGGGGCGGAGCCTATGGAAAAACGCCAGCAACGC
GGCCTTTTTACGGTTCCTGGCCTTTTGCTGGCCTTTTGCTCACATGTTCTTTCCTGCGTTATCCCCTGAT
TCTGTGGATAACCGTATTACCGCCTTTGAGTGAGCTGATACCGCTCGCCGCAGCCGAACGACCGAGCGCA
GCGAGTCAGTGAGCGAGGAAGCGGAAGAGCGCCCAATACGCAAACCGCCTCTCCCCGCGCGTTGGCCGAT
TCATTAATGCAGCTGGCACGACAGGTTTCCCGACTGGAAAGCGGGCAGTGAGCGCAACGCAATTAATGTG
AGTTAGCTCACTCATTAGGCACCCCAGGCTTTACACTTTATGCTTCCGGCTCGTATGTTGTGTGGAATTG
TGAGCGGATAACAATTTCACACAGGAAACAGCTATGACCATGATTACGCCAAGCGCGCAATTAACCCTCA
CTAAAGGGAACAAAAGCTGGAGCTGCAAGCTTAATGTAGTCTTATGCAATACTCTTGTAGTCTTGCAACA
TGGTAACGATGAGTTAGCAACATGCCTTACAAGGAGAGAAAAAGCACCGTGCATGCCGATTGGTGGAAGT
AAGGTGGTACGATCGTGCCTTATTAGGAAGGCAACAGACGGGTCTGACATGGATTGGACGAACCACTGAA
TTGCCGCATTGCAGAGATATTGTATTTAAGTGCCTAGCTCGATACATAAACGGGTCTCTCTGGTTAGACC
AGATCTGAGCCTGGGAGCTCTCTGGCTAACTAGGGAACCCACTGCTTAAGCCTCAATAAAGCTTGCCTTG
AGTGCTTCAAGTAGTGTGTGCCCGTCTGTTGTGTGACTCTGGTAACTAGAGATCCCTCAGACCCTTTTAG
TCAGTGTGGAAAATCTCTAGCAGTGGCGCCCGAACAGGGACTTGAAAGCGAAAGGGAAACCAGAGGAGCT
CTCTCGACGCAGGACTCGGCTTGCTGAAGCGCGCACGGCAAGAGGCGAGGGGCGGCGACTGGTGAGTACG
CCAAAAATTTTGACTAGCGGAGGCTAGAAGGAGAGAGATGGGTGCGAGAGCGTCAGTATTAAGCGGGGGA
GAATTAGATCGCGATGGGAAAAAATTCGGTTAAGGCCAGGGGGAAAGAAAAAATATAAATTAAAACATAT
AGTATGGGCAAGCAGGGAGCTAGAACGATTCGCAGTTAATCCTGGCCTGTTAGAAACATCAGAAGGCTGT
AGACAAATACTGGGACAGCTACAACCATCCCTTCAGACAGGATCAGAAGAACTTAGATCATTATATAATA
CAGTAGCAACCCTCTATTGTGTGCATCAAAGGATAGAGATAAAAGACACCAAGGAAGCTTTAGACAAGAT
AGAGGAAGAGCAAAACAAAAGTAAGACCACCGCACAGCAAGCGGCCGCTGATCTTCAGACCTGGAGGAGG
AGATATGAGGGACAATTGGAGAAGTGAATTATATAAATATAAAGTAGTAAAAATTGAACCATTAGGAGTA
GCACCCACCAAGGCAAAGAGAAGAGTGGTGCAGAGAGAAAAAAGAGCAGTGGGAATAGGAGCTTTGTTCC
TTGGGTTCTTGGGAGCAGCAGGAAGCACTATGGGCGCAGCGTCAATGACGCTGACGGTACAGGCCAGACA
ATTATTGTCTGGTATAGTGCAGCAGCAGAACAATTTGCTGAGGGCTATTGAGGCGCAACAGCATCTGTTG
CAACTCACAGTCTGGGGCATCAAGCAGCTCCAGGCAAGAATCCTGGCTGTGGAAAGATACCTAAAGGATC
AACAGCTCCTGGGGATTTGGGGTTGCTCTGGAAAACTCATTTGCACCACTGCTGTGCCTTGGAATGCTAG
TTGGAGTAATAAATCTCTGGAACAGATTTGGAATCACACGACCTGGATGGAGTGGGACAGAGAAATTAAC
AATTACACAAGCTTAATACACTCCTTAATTGAAGAATCGCAAAACCAGCAAGAAAAGAATGAACAAGAAT
TATTGGAATTAGATAAATGGGCAAGTTTGTGGAATTGGTTTAACATAACAAATTGGCTGTGGTATATAAA
ATTATTCATAATGATAGTAGGAGGCTTGGTAGGTTTAAGAATAGTTTTTGCTGTACTTTCTATAGTGAAT
AGAGTTAGGCAGGGATATTCACCATTATCGTTTCAGACCCACCTCCCAACCCCGAGGGGACCCATGCATT
GCATCTCAATTAGTCAGCAACCAGGTGTGGAAAGTCCCCAGGCTCCCCAGCAGGCAGAAGTATGCAAAGC
ATGCGTCTCAATTAGTCAGCAACCATAGTCCCGCCCCTAACTCCGCCCATCCCGCCCCTAACTCCGCCCA
GTTCCGCCCATTCTCCGCCCCATGGCTGACTAATTTTTTTTATTTATGCAGAGGCCGAGGCCGCCTCGGC
CTCTGAGCTATTCCAGAAGTAGTGAGGAGGCTTTTTTGGAGGCCTAGGCTTTTGCAAAAAGCTTTCTAGA
GGTACCACCGGAGCTTACCATGACCGAGTACAAGCCCACGGTGCGCCTCGCCACCCGCGACGACGTCCCC
AGGGCCGTACGCACCCTCGCCGCCGCGTTCGCCGACTACCCCGCCACGCGCCACACCGTCGATCCGGACC
GCCACATCGAGCGGGTCACCGAGCTGCAAGAACTCTTCCTCACGCGCGTCGGGCTCGACATCGGCAAGGT
GTGGGTCGCGGACGACGGCGCCGCCGTGGCGGTCTGGACCACGCCGGAGAGCGTCGAAGCGGGGGCGGTG
TTCGCCGAGATCGGCCCGCGCATGGCCGAGTTGAGCGGTTCCCGGCTGGCCGCGCAGCAACAGATGGAAG
GCCTCCTGGCGCCGCACCGGCCCAAGGAGCCCGCGTGGTTCCTGGCCACCGTCGGCGTCTCGCCCGACCA
CCAGGGCAAGGGTCTGGGCAGCGCCGTCGTGCTCCCCGGAGTGGAGGCGGCCGAGCGCGCCGGGGTGCCC
GCCTTCCTGGAGACCTCCGCGCCCCGCAACCTCCCCTTCTACGAGCGGCTCGGCTTCACCGTCACCGCCG
ACGTCGAGGTGCCCGAAGGACCGCGCACCTGGTGCATGACCCGCAAGCCCGGTGCCAGTTAACGAATTCT
AGATCTTGAGACAAATGGCAGTATTCATCCACAATTTTAAAAGAAAAGGGGGGATTGGGGGGTACAGTGC
AGGGGAAAGAATAGTAGACATAATAGCAACAGACATACAAACTAAAGAATTACAAAAACAAATTACAAAA
ATTCAAAATTTTCGGGTTTATTACAGGGACAGCAGAGATCCACTTTGGCGCCGGCTCGAGGCCTGCAGGT
GCAAAGATGGATAAAGTTTTAAACAGAGAGGAATCTTTGCAGCTAATGGACCTTCTAGGTCTTGAAAGGA
GTGGGAATT
Features (pLannotate 1.2.2; 31 found; start..end, strand, type, name):
      1..1179    +  promoter       EF-1α promoter: strong constitutive promoter for human elongation factor EF-1α
   1196..1603    +  CDS            ZNF497 (fragment): ZN497_HUMAN - Experimental evidence at protein level: Swiss-Prot protein existence level 1. May be involved in transcriptional regulation. From Homo sapiens (Human).
   2705..2758    +  promoter       U6 promoter (fragment): RNA polymerase III promoter for human U6 snRNA
   2800..3388    +  misc_feature   WPRE: woodchuck hepatitis virus posttranscriptional regulatory element
   3439..3458    +  misc_feature   cPPT/CTS (fragment): central polypurine tract and central termination sequence of HIV-1
   3460..3693    +  LTR            3' LTR (ΔU3): self-inactivating 3' long terminal repeat (LTR) from HIV-1
   3771..3892    +  polyA_signal   SV40 poly(A) signal: SV40 polyadenylation signal
   3932..4067    +  rep_origin     SV40 ori: SV40 origin of replication
   4088..4106    -  promoter       T7 promoter: promoter for bacteriophage T7 RNA polymerase
   4114..4269    +  CDS            lacZα (fragment): LacZα fragment of β-galactosidase; lacZ fragment
   4274..4702    +  rep_origin     f1 ori (sequence partly withheld): f1 bacteriophage origin of replication; arrow indicates direction of (+) strand synthesis
   4755..4859    +  promoter       AmpR promoter: bla
   4860..5720    +  CDS            AmpR: β-lactamase; bla; confers resistance to ampicillin, carbenicillin, and related antibiotics
   5891..6479    +  rep_origin     ori: high-copy-number ColE1/pMB1/pBR322/pUC origin of replication
   6662..6754    +  CDS            lacI (fragment): lac repressor; lacI; The lac repressor binds to the lac operator to inhibit transcription in E. coli. This inhibition can be relieved by adding lactose or isopropyl-β-D-thiogalactopyranoside (IPTG).
   6767..6788    +  protein_bind   CAP binding site: CAP binding activates transcription in the presence of cAMP. E. coli catabolite activator protein
   6803..6833    +  promoter       lac promoter: promoter for the E. coli lac operon
   6841..6857    +  protein_bind   lac operator: The lac repressor binds to the lac operator to inhibit transcription in E. coli. This inhibition can be relieved by adding lactose or isopropyl-β-D-thiogalactopyranoside (IPTG). lac repressor encoded by lacI
   6902..6920    +  promoter       T3 promoter: promoter for bacteriophage T3 RNA polymerase
   6948..7174    +  promoter       RSV promoter: Rous sarcoma virus enhancer/promoter
   7175..7355    +  LTR            5' LTR (truncated): truncated 5' long terminal repeat (LTR) from HIV-1
   7402..7527    +  misc_feature   HIV-1 Ψ: packaging signal of human immunodeficiency virus type 1
   7511..7874    +  CDS            HIV-1 gag (fragment): gag protein from human immunodeficiency virus 1; gag
   8020..8253    +  misc_feature   RRE: The Rev response element (RRE) of HIV-1 allows for Rev-dependent mRNA export from the nucleus to the cytoplasm.
   8630..8656    +  CDS            Rev (fragment): human immunodeficiency virus 1 (HIV-1) Rev protein; rev; enhances nuclear export of unspliced and incompletely spliced viral mRNAs
   8663..8686    +  promoter       SV40 promoter (fragment): SV40 early promoter
   8687..8758    +  promoter       SV40 promoter (fragment): SV40 enhancer and early promoter
   8782..8917    +  rep_origin     SV40 ori: SV40 origin of replication
   8963..9559    +  CDS            PuroR (fragment): puromycin N-acetyltransferase; pac from Streptomyces; confers resistance to puromycin
   9608..9725    +  misc_feature   cPPT/CTS: central polypurine tract and central termination sequence of HIV-1
   9790..9856    +  CDS            small t antigen (fragment): SV40 (simian virus 40) small t antigen
