[The description below was written by a language model from this plasmid's Addgene catalogue record and pLannotate feature annotations shown in this document.]
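Description:
TFORF0957 is a lentiviral mammalian expression plasmid built on the pLX_TRC317 backbone, one member of a large barcoded collection of human transcription factor open reading frames. It carries the human zinc-finger gene ZNF497 (an insert of about 1.6 kb, synthesized rather than cloned from cDNA) under the strong constitutive EF-1α promoter. According to the record, each ORF in the collection is paired with a unique 24-bp barcode, so that the transcription factor delivered to a given cell can be identified by sequencing in pooled overexpression screens. The automated feature table annotates only the first roughly 400 bp of the insert as ZNF497 and does not mark the barcode. A WPRE downstream of the ORF region enhances transcript stability and expression.

The viral architecture is that of a third-generation, self-inactivating vector. An RSV promoter drives a truncated HIV-1 5' LTR, followed by the Ψ packaging signal, a gag fragment, the RRE for Rev-dependent nuclear export, and a cPPT/CTS that aids nuclear import, with a ΔU3 3' LTR and an SV40 polyadenylation signal at the far end. Upstream of the EF-1α cassette and within the proviral region, an SV40 early promoter drives puromycin N-acetyltransferase, allowing selection of transduced mammalian cells. In bacteria the plasmid is maintained through a high-copy ColE1/pUC-type origin and ampicillin resistance; an f1 origin and remnants of lac elements and T7/T3 promoters are backbone carry-overs. The depositor notes that the plasmid may be prone to recombination. Its intended use is pooled or individual overexpression of ZNF497 in studies of how transcription factors direct cell differentiation.
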