Addgene plasmid #143454: TFORF0957
Purpose: Lentiviral vector for overexpressing transcription factor ORFs with unique 24-bp barcodes. Barcodes facilitate identification of transcription factors in pooled screens.
Depositing lab: Feng Zhang. Depositing organization: Broad Institute. Publication: A transcription factor atlas of directed differentiation. Joung J, Ma S, Tay T, Geiger-Schuller KR, Kirchgatterer PC, Verdine VK, Guo B, Arias-Garcia MA, Allen WE, Singh A, Kuksenko O, Abudayyeh OO, Gootenberg JS, Fu Z, Macrae RK, Buenrostro JD, Regev A, Zhang F. Cell. 2023 Jan 5;186(1):209-229.e26. doi: 10.1016/j.cell.2022.11.026. PubMed 36608654.
Backbone
  Vector backbone: pLX_TRC317
  Backbone manufacturer: Broad Institute Genetic Perturbation Platform
  Backbone size w/o insert (bp): 8264
  Vector type: Mammalian Expression, Lentiviral
  Selectable markers: Puromycin
Growth in bacteria
  Bacterial resistance: Ampicillin, 100 μg/mL
  Growth temperature: 37°C
  Growth strain: NEB Stable
  Copy number: High Copy
Gene/Insert
  Gene/Insert name: ZNF497
  Species: H. sapiens (human)
  Insert size (bp): 1598
  Entrez Gene: ZNF497
  Promoter: EF1a
  Cloning method: Unknown
  Sequencing primers: 5′ GGGTGGAGACTGAAGTTAGGCCAG; 3′ CACATAGCGTAAAAGGAGCAACATAG
Terms and licenses: Academic/Nonprofit Terms; Industry Terms: Not Available to Industry
Depositor comments: NM_198458,NM_001207009,ENST00000311044,ENST00000425453 . The transcription factor ORF portion of this plasmid was synthesized by Genewiz. Please test multiple small colonies in case of plasmid recombination. To make this collection available in a timely manner, a portion of this collection was not fully sequenced by Addgene. If an Addgene verified full plasmid sequence is not available, please contact us prior to placing an order to request the full sequence.
How to cite: TFORF0957 was a gift from Feng Zhang (Addgene plasmid # 143454 ; http://n2t.net/addgene:143454 ; RRID:Addgene_143454)
