>Addgene plasmid #143454 | TFORF0957 | depositor partial sequence | sequence record 282500 | Insert
ACCGCCACCATGGAGTCCCCAAGAGGGTGGACCCTGCAGGTGGCCCCAGAGGAAGGCCAGGTCCTCTGCA
ATGTGAAGACTGCCACGAGGGGCCTCTCTGAGGGGGCTGTGTCTGGAGGCTGGGGGGCCTGGGAAAACTC
CACGGAGGTTCCGAGGGAGGCAGGGGACGGCCAGCGGCAGCAAGCCACACTGGGGGCGGCGGACGAACAG
GGAGGCCCCGGCAGGGAGCTGGGCCCCGCAGACGGTGGGCGGGACGGGGCTGGGCCCAGGAGCGAGCCTG
CAGACCGGGCGTTGCGCCCTTCGCCTCTCCCAGAGGAGCCGGGCTGCCGGTGCGGGGAGTGCGGCAAGGC
GTTCAGCCAGGGCTCTTACTTGCTGCAGCATCGGCGCGTGCACACAGGCGAGAAGCCGTACACGTGCCCC
GAGTGCGGCAAGGCCTTCGCCTGGAGCTCCAACCTCAGCCAGCACCAGCGCATCCACAGCGGCGAGAAGC
CCTACGCTTGCAGGGAGTGCGGCAAGGCCTTCCGCGCGCACTCGCAGCTCATCCACCACCAGGAGACACA
CAGCGGCCTGAAGCCCTTCCGCTGCCCGGACTGCGGCAAGTCCTTCGGCCGAAGCACCACGCTGGTGCAG
CACCGACGCACGCACACGGGCGAGAAGCCCTACGAGTGCCCGGAGTGCGGCAAGGCCTTCAGCTGGAACT
CCAATTTCCTGGAGCACCGGCGCGTGCACACGGGCGCGCGGCCGCACGCCTGCCGGGACTGTGGCAAGGC
CTTCAGCCAGAGCTCCAACCTGGCCGAGCACCTGAAGATCCACGCGGGCGCACGGCCACACGCCTGTCCC
GACTGCGGCAAGGCCTTCGTGCGTGTGGCGGGGCTGCGGCAGCACCGGCGCACGCACAGCAGCGAGAAGC
CCTTCCCCTGCGCCGAGTGCGGAAAGGCTTTCCGCGAGAGCTCGCAGCTCCTGCAGCACCAGCGCACGCA
CACTGGTGAGCGGCCCTTCGAGTGCGCCGAGTGCGGCCAGGCTTTCGTCATGGGCTCCTACCTGGCGGAG
CACCGGCGCGTGCACACGGGCGAGAAGCCTCATGCGTGCGCCCAGTGCGGCAAGGCCTTCAGCCAGCGCT
CCAACCTACTGAGCCACCGGCGCACGCACTCGGGCGCCAAGCCCTTCGCCTGCGCCGACTGCGGCAAGGC
CTTCCGCGGCAGTTCCGGCCTGGCGCACCACCGGCTTTCGCACACGGGAGAGCGACCCTTCGCCTGCGCA
GAATGCGGCAAGGCCTTCCGCGGCAGCTCCGAGCTGCGCCAGCACCAGCGCCTGCACTCTGGCGAGAGGC
CGTTCGTCTGCGCCCACTGCAGCAAGGCCTTCGTGCGCAAGTCGGAGCTCTTAAGCCACCGGCGCACGCA
CACGGGCGAGAGGCCCTACGCTTGCGGCGAGTGCGGGAAGCCTTTCAGCCACCGTTGCAACCTCAACGAG
CACCAGAAGCGGCACGGGGGCCGCGCTGCGCCCTAGTAATGAACTAGTCCGTAACTTGAAAGTATTTCGA
TTTCTTGGCTTTATATATCTTGTGGAAAGGACGAGACATTTGGCGCCGCCATGTAGTA
