>Addgene plasmid #143454 | TFORF0957 | depositor partial sequence | sequence record 282501 | Barcode
GACATTTGGCGCCGCCATGTAGTA
